Addgene plasmid #171354: pFTK082
Purpose: Part Plasmid Entry Vector (LVL0) from the Fungal Modular Cloning ToolKit.
Depositing lab: Arnold Driessen. Depositing organization: University of Groningen. Publication: Modular Synthetic Biology Toolkit for Filamentous Fungi. Mozsik L, Pohl C, Meyer V, Bovenberg RAL, Nygard Y, Driessen AJM. ACS Synth Biol. 2021 Nov 2. doi: 10.1021/acssynbio.1c00260. PubMed 34726388.
Backbone
  Vector backbone: pICH41276
  Vector type: Bacterial Expression, Yeast Expression, Synthetic Biology
Growth in bacteria
  Bacterial resistance: Spectinomycin, 50 μg/mL
  Growth temperature: 37°C
  Growth strain: DH5alpha
  Copy number: High Copy
Gene/Insert
  Gene/Insert name: Tu3 hom., Tutp25, P. rubens Pol-III terminator
  Species: Penicillium, Aspergillus, or other fungal sources
  Mutation: n/a
  Cloning method: Restriction Enzyme; 5′ cloning site Unknown (unknown if destroyed)
Terms and licenses: Academic/Nonprofit Terms; Industry Terms: Not Available to Industry
How to cite: pFTK082 was a gift from Arnold Driessen (Addgene plasmid # 171354 ; http://n2t.net/addgene:171354 ; RRID:Addgene_171354)
