[The description below was written by a language model from this plasmid's Addgene catalogue record and pLannotate feature annotations shown in this document.]
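Description:
pFTK082 is a level 0 (LVL0) part plasmid from the Fungal Modular Cloning ToolKit, a hierarchical assembly system for building expression constructs for filamentous fungi. It is built on the pICH41276 backbone and is a storage vector rather than an expression plasmid in its own right: it holds one standardised part that can be combined with other toolkit parts in later assembly steps. The record lists the cloning method only as restriction enzyme based and gives no cloning sites. The full sequence is 3,172 nt. Propagation in E. coli relies on a high-copy ColE1/pUC-type origin, and selection is by spectinomycin through the aadA gene, which lies downstream of a bla (AmpR) promoter. The short integrase, gentamicin acetyltransferase and lacI fragments flagged by the annotation are most likely non-functional remnants of the integron-derived resistance cassette and the backbone.

The stored part is described as "Tu3 hom., Tutp25", an RNA polymerase III terminator from Penicillium rubens. The automated annotation does not label a terminator. It does detect a roughly 100 nt match to the U6 spliceosomal RNA family in the region outside the backbone elements, which presumably falls within the insert, although the record does not explain how this hit relates to the named part. Pol III terminators are generally short elements that end transcription of small non-coding RNAs. In toolkits of this kind they are commonly paired with Pol III promoters to form transcription units for small RNAs such as CRISPR guide RNAs, but the record does not state that specific use. No fungal selection marker, fungal replication element or promoter part is annotated, which fits the plasmid's role as a single-part donor.
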