Features (pLannotate 1.2.2; 7 found; start..end, strand, type, name):
    110..214     +  promoter       AmpR promoter: bla
    205..285     -  CDS            int (fragment): INT2_ECOLX - Protein inferred from homology: Swiss-Prot protein existence level 3. Putative integrase believed to be involved in the insertion of antibiotic resistance genes into plasmids and transposons. From Escherichia coli.
    373..429     +  CDS            GmR (fragment): gentamycin acetyltransferase; aacC1; confers resistance to gentamycin
    436..1224    +  CDS            aadA: S3AD_ECOLX - Experimental evidence at protein level: Swiss-Prot protein existence level 1. Mediates bacterial resistance to the antibiotics streptomycin and spectinomycin. From Escherichia coli.
   1398..1986    +  rep_origin     ori: high-copy-number ColE1/pMB1/pBR322/pUC origin of replication
   2169..2218    +  CDS            lacI (fragment): lac repressor; lacI; The lac repressor binds to the lac operator to inhibit transcription in E. coli. This inhibition can be relieved by adding lactose or isopropyl-β-D-thiogalactopyranoside (IPTG).
   2942..3042    +  ncRNA          U6: Accession: RF00026 - U6 spliceosomal RNA
>Addgene plasmid #171354 | pFTK082 | addgene full sequence | sequence record 351666 | Addgene NGS Result
GTGGCTCTTCAGTGGACGAAAGGGCCTCGTGATACGCCTATTTTTATAGGTTAATGTCATGATAATAATG
GTTTCTTAGACGTCAGGTGGCACTTTTCGGGGAAATGTGCGCGGAACCCCTATTTGTTTATTTTTCTAAA
TACATTCAAATATGTATCCGCTCATGAGACAATAACCCTGATAAATGCTTCAATAATATTGAAAAAGGAA
GAGTATGCGCTCACGCAACTGGTCCAGAACCTTGACCGAACGCAGCGGTGGTAACGGCGCAGTGGCGGTT
TTCATGGCTTGTTATGACTGTTTTTTTTTGGGGTACAGTCTATGCCTCGGGCATCCAAGCAGCAAGCGCG
TTACGCCGTGGGTCGATGTTTGATGTTATGGAGCAGCAACGATGTTACGCAGCAGGGCAGTCGCCCTAAA
ACAAAGTTAAACATCATGAGGGAAGCGGTGATCGCCGAAGTATCGACTCAACTATCAGAGGTAGTTGGCG
TCATCGAGCGCCATCTCGAACCGACGTTGCTGGCCGTACATTTGTACGGCTCCGCAGTGGATGGCGGCCT
GAAGCCACACAGCGATATTGATTTGCTGGTTACGGTGACCGTAAGGCTTGATGAAACAACGCGGCGAGCT
TTGATCAACGACCTTTTGGAAACTTCGGCTTCCCCTGGAGAGAGCGAGATTCTCCGCGCTGTAGAAGTCA
CCATTGTTGTGCACGACGACATCATTCCGTGGCGTTATCCAGCTAAGCGCGAACTGCAATTTGGAGAATG
GCAGCGCAATGACATTCTTGCAGGTATCTTCGAGCCAGCCACGATCGACATTGATCTGGCTATCTTGCTG
ACAAAAGCAAGAGAACATAGCGTTGCCTTGGTAGGTCCAGCGGCGGAGGAACTCTTTGATCCGGTTCCTG
AACAGGATCTATTTGAGGCGCTAAATGAAACCTTAACGCTATGGAACTCGCCGCCCGACTGGGCTGGCGA
TGAGCGAAATGTAGTGCTTACGTTGTCCCGCATTTGGTACAGCGCAGTAACCGGCAAAATCGCGCCGAAG
GATGTCGCTGCCGACTGGGCAATGGAGCGCCTGCCGGCCCAGTATCAGCCCGTCATACTTGAAGCTAGAC
AGGCTTATCTTGGACAAGAAGAAGATCGCTTGGCCTCGCGCGCAGATCAGTTGGAAGAATTTGTCCATTA
CGTAAAAGGCGAGATCACCAAGGTAGTCGGCAAATAACTGTCAGACCAAGTTTACTCATATATACTTTAG
ATTGATTTAAAACTTCATTTTTAATTTAAAAGGATCTAGGTGAAGATCCTTTTTGATAATCTCATGACCA
AAATCCCTTAACGTGAGTTTTCGTTCCACTGAGCGTCAGACCCCGTAGAAAAGATCAAAGGATCTTCTTG
AGATCCTTTTTTTCTGCGCGTAATCTGCTGCTTGCAAACAAAAAAACCACCGCTACCAGCGGTGGTTTGT
TTGCCGGATCAAGAGCTACCAACTCTTTTTCCGAAGGTAACTGGCTTCAGCAGAGCGCAGATACCAAATA
CTGTTCTTCTAGTGTAGCCGTAGTTAGGCCACCACTTCAAGAACTCTGTAGCACCGCCTACATACCTCGC
TCTGCTAATCCTGTTACCAGTGGCTGCTGCCAGTGGCGATAAGTCGTGTCTTACCGGGTTGGACTCAAGA
CGATAGTTACCGGATAAGGCGCAGCGGTCGGGCTGAACGGGGGGTTCGTGCACACAGCCCAGCTTGGAGC
GAACGACCTACACCGAACTGAGATACCTACAGCGTGAGCTATGAGAAAGCGCCACGCTTCCCGAAGGGAG
AAAGGCGGACAGGTATCCGGTAAGCGGCAGGGTCGGAACAGGAGAGCGCACGAGGGAGCTTCCAGGGGGA
AACGCCTGGTATCTTTATAGTCCTGTCGGGTTTCGCCACCTCTGACTTGAGCGTCGATTTTTGTGATGCT
CGTCAGGGGGGCGGAGCCTATGGAAAAACGCCAGCAACGCGGCCTTTTTACGGTTCCTGGCCTTTTGCTG
GCCTTTTGCTCACATGTTCTTTCCTGCGTTATCCCCTGATTCTGTGGATAACCGTATTACCGCCTTTGAG
TGAGCTGATACCGCTCGCCGCAGCCGAACGACCGAGCGCAGCGAGTCAGTGAGCGAGGAAGCGGAAGAGC
GCCCAATACGCAAACCGCCTCTCCCCGCGCGTTGGCCGATTCATTAATCACTCTGTGGTCTCAGCTTATA
GAGCTTGAGTATGCGTTTCCGGTAGATATTATTTTGGTCATATGGACTATCCCTCTATACCACTTCATCT
GTTTTGTTGTTTGTATTGTGTCAGTCAGTTTCTGAGCTATTTTCCCTCCAAAAGGGCTATATTAAGTCCA
AGTTGTACCACCTATCTTTACCAGCTTTGATTCGAAGTGAGGGACATTGGAATATGAGATGAGAGATGTG
GCTAGACTCCATATACATTTATGCACAGAACTGTCGATATAGTATGTCCATGCACGGGTTTGCCTATATA
TATTATCTAGGATATCAGATGGGTAAACCCATCACCATTCCAAGTTTGAGACAATTAAGAAGCCCATATA
TATTCATCATGTAGATATATCTTTCTCCAGATGTTGATATGTACCATCCAATTGCTGTTCTTTGATAGTA
TGTGATTGCATCATCTTTTTGAGGAAAGCTGGTGCAGTAGAGAATATCATATCTAGAGAATGCATAATCA
AGCTGGCATCAATACTCTACATTACCTGGTAAAGCTAACCGACTGGTCACCACTAAGATGCAACCCTAAC
TAGGTACCGTACCTAGACGGGTAGTAGGTAGTCTTATGTAATGCACTTTCACGTGCCTACCCATGTTATT
ACTCTAAAATAGGCAGGCGGTGTATTTCTGCCAGAAAGTGGGGTTAAATTGAACTTTAAGGCTACACATT
TTGCCCTTCGGGGCATATGGTCAACTGAAAATATACAGAGAAGATTAGCATGGCCCCTGCACTAAGGATG
ACACGCTCAATCAAAGAGAAGCTACCAATTTTTTTTTCCCTTACAGACCCTGTATTGAGGATCTAGGGTG
TGGGTCTTTTTGCAGTATCTGGTTGGTCCTGCCAGATATCGAGTCACGTGATAATGTCCAATAACGTCGT
GGGTTCCGCTTGAGACCACGAA
